Addgene plasmid #220165: SoxS-GFP
Purpose: To track the natural SoxS promoter's transcriptional dynamics
Depositing lab: Andre Sanches Ribeiro. Depositing organization: Tampere University. Publication: A library of reporters of the global regulators of gene expression in Escherichia coli. Dash S, Jagadeesan R, Baptista ISC, Chauhan V, Kandavalli V, Oliveira SMD, Ribeiro AS. mSystems. 2024 Jun 18;9(6):e0006524. doi: 10.1128/msystems.00065-24. Epub 2024 Apr 30. PubMed 38687030.
Backbone
  Vector backbone: pBAC (Addgene Plasmid #13423)
  Vector type: Bacterial Expression
Growth in bacteria
  Bacterial resistance: Chloramphenicol, 25 μg/mL
  Growth temperature: 37°C
  Growth strain: DH5alpha
  Copy number: Low Copy
Gene/Insert
  Gene/Insert name: SoxS promoter only
  Species: Escherichia coli
  Cloning method: Gene Synthesis
Terms and licenses: Academic/Nonprofit Terms; Industry Terms: Not Available to Industry
Depositor comments: Please visit https://www.biorxiv.org/content/10.1101/2023.11.28.568972v1 for bioRxiv preprint.
How to cite: SoxS-GFP was a gift from Andre Sanches Ribeiro (Addgene plasmid # 220165 ; http://n2t.net/addgene:220165 ; RRID:Addgene_220165)
