[The description below was written by a language model from this plasmid's Addgene catalogue record and pLannotate feature annotations shown in this document.]
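Description:
SoxS-GFP is a low-copy bacterial reporter plasmid built on a pBAC backbone, a mini-F-derived vector for Escherichia coli. The annotated 7,597-nt sequence carries the characteristic F-plasmid maintenance machinery: the ori2/oriS origin with the RepE initiator protein and the incC incompatibility region, which together hold replication at very low copy number. It also has the sopA and sopB partitioning genes and a fragment of the centromere-like sopC site, which drive stable segregation to daughter cells. An oriV element and a fragment of the resD resolvase gene are also present. Selection is by chloramphenicol, through a cat gene expressed from its own promoter.

The payload is a synthesized copy of the native E. coli soxS promoter, recorded as "promoter only", meaning the soxS coding sequence is not included. According to the construct name, this promoter drives GFP. The promoter itself is not annotated in the feature table. It presumably lies in the unannotated gap upstream of the reverse-strand fluorescent protein open reading frame, between that ORF and the rrnB T1 terminator. The automated annotation labels this ORF hfriFP rather than GFP, so the exact fluorescent protein variant cannot be confirmed from the record. The reporter ORF is followed by a lambda t0 terminator, and the rrnB T1 terminator on the far side helps insulate the cassette from read-through transcription.

The stated purpose is to track the transcriptional dynamics of the natural soxS promoter. The plasmid belongs to a library of fluorescent reporters for global regulators of E. coli gene expression, in which the low copy number keeps promoter dosage closer to chromosomal levels.
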