Features (pLannotate 1.2.2; 14 found; start..end, strand, type, name):
    802..1052    -  misc_feature   incC: incC; incompatibility region of the bacterial F plasmid
   1055..1810    -  CDS            repE: replication initiation protein for the bacterial F plasmid; repE
   1901..2120    -  rep_origin     ori2: secondary origin of replication for the bacterial F plasmid; also known as oriS
   2196..2810    -  rep_origin     oriV: origin of replication for the bacterial F plasmid
   3208..3552    -  CDS            resD (fragment): REDF_ECOLI - Also known as D. Protein inferred from homology: Swiss-Prot protein existence level 3. Acts as a repressor of transcription and as a site-specific resolvase that cleaves at the RfsF site. From Escherichia coli (strain K12).
   3668..3770    +  promoter       cat promoter: promoter of the E. coli cat gene encoding chloramphenicol acetyltransferase
   3771..4427    +  CDS            cat: CAT_ECOLX - Experimental evidence at protein level: Swiss-Prot protein existence level 1. This enzyme is an effector of chloramphenicol resistance in bacteria. From Escherichia coli. This protein is used as a marker in many commonly used cloning vectors, such as pACYC184.
   4515..4532    -  promoter       tet promoter (fragment): E. coli promoter for tetracycline efflux protein gene
   4565..4659    -  terminator     lambda t0 terminator: transcription terminator from phage lambda
   4722..5435    -  CDS            hfriFP: hfriFP is a fluorescent protein published in 2013, derived from Herbaspirillum frisingense.
   5683..5769    +  terminator     rrnB T1 terminator: Escherichia coli rrnB; transcription terminator T1 from the E. coli rrnB gene
   5831..5854    -  misc_feature   sopC (fragment): sopC; centromere-like partitioning region of the bacterial F plasmid
   5930..6898    -  CDS            sopB: SOPB_ECOLI - Also known as B. Experimental evidence at protein level: Swiss-Prot protein existence level 1. Control of plasmid partitioning; required to recognize the cis-acting. Binds specifically with the DNA segment containing the sopC region. SopB is trans-acting. From Escherichia coli (strain K12).
   6898..476     -  CDS            sopA (across the origin): partitioning protein for the bacterial F plasmid; sopA
>Addgene plasmid #220165 | SoxS-GFP | addgene full sequence | sequence record 439542 | Addgene NGS Result
CATCCGTGATACATTGAGGCTGTTCCCTGGGGGTCGTTACCTTCCACGAGCAAAACACGTAGCCCCTTCA
GAGCCAGATCCTGAGCAAGATGAACAGAAACTGAGGTTTTGTAAACGCCACCTTTATGGGCAGCAACCCC
GATCACCGGTGGAAATACGTCTTCAGCACGTCGCAATCGCGTACCAAACACATCACGCATATGATTAATT
TGTTCAATTGTATAACCAACACGTTGCTCAACCCGTCCTCGAATTTCCATATCCGGGTGCGGTAGTCGCC
CTGCTTTCTCGGCATCTCTGATAGCCTGAGAAGAAACCCCAACTAAATCCGCTGCTTCACCTATTCTCCA
GCGCCGGGTTATTTTCCTCGCTTCCGGGCTGTCATCATTAAACTGTGCAATGGCGATAGCCTTCGTCATT
TCATGACCAGCGTTTATGCACTGGTTAAGTGTTTCCATGAGTTTCATTCTGAACATCCTTTAATCATTGC
TTTGCGTTTTTTTATTAAATCTTGCAATTTACTGCAAAGCAACAACAAAATCGCAAAGTCATCAAAAAAC
CGCAAAGTTGTTTAAAATAAGAGCAACACTACAAAAGGAGATAAGAAGAGCACATACCTCAGTCACTTAT
TATCACTAGCGCTCGCCGCAGCCGTGTAACCGAGCATAGCGAGCGAACTGGCGAGGAAGCAAAGAAGAAC
TGTTCTGTCAGATAGCTCTTACGCTCAGCGCAAGAAGAAATATCCACCGTGGGAAAAACTCCAGGTAGAG
GTACACACGCGGATAGCCAATTCAGAGTAATAAACTGTGATAATCAACCCTCATCAATGATGACGAACTA
ACCCCCGATATCAAGTCACATGACGAAGGGAAAGAGAAGGAAATCAACTGTGACAAACTGCCCTCAAATT
TGGCTTCCTTAAAAATTACAGTTCAAAAAGTATGAGAAAATCCATGCAGGCTGAAGGAAACAGCAAAACT
GTGACAAATTACCCTCAGTAGGTCAGAACAAATGTGACGAACCACCCTCAAATCTGTGACAGATAACCCT
CAGACTATCCTGTCGTCATGGAAGTGATATCGCGGAAGGAAAATACGATATGAGTCGTCTGGCGGCCTTT
CTTTTTCTCAATGTATGAGAGGCGCATTGGAGTTCTGCTGTTGATCTCATTAACACAGACCTGCAGGAAG
CGGCGGCGGAAGTCAGGCATACGCTGGTAACTTTGAGGCAGCTGGTAACGCTCTATGATCCAGTCGATTT
TCAGAGAGACGATGCCTGAGCCATCCGGCTTACGATACTGACACAGGGATTCGTATAAACGCATGGCATA
CGGATTGGTGATTTCTTTTGTTTCACTAAGCCGAAACTGCGTAAACCGGTTCTGTAACCCGATAAAGAAG
GGAATGAGATATGGGTTGATATGTACACTGTAAAGCCCTCTGGATGGACTGTGCGCACGTTTGATAAACC
AAGGAAAAGATTCATAGCCTTTTTCATCGCCGGCATCCTCTTCAGGGCGATAAAAAACCACTTCCTTCCC
CGCGAAACTCTTCAATGCCTGCCGTATATCCTTACTGGCTTCCGCAGAGGTCAATCCGAATATTTCAGCA
TATTTAGCAACATGGATCTCGCAGATACCGTCATGTTCCTGTAGGGTGCCATCAGATTTTCTGATCTGGT
CAACGAACAGATACAGCATACGTTTTTGATCCCGGGAGAGACTATATGCCGCCTCAGTGAGGTCGTTTGA
CTGGACGATTCGCGGGCTATTTTTACGTTTCTTGTGATTGATAACCGCTGTTTCCGCCATGACAGATCCA
TGTGAAGTGTGACAAGTTTTTAGATTGTCACACTAAATAAAAAAGAGTCAATAAGCAGGGATAACTTTGT
GAAAAAACAGCTTCTTCTGAGGGCAATTTGTCACAGGGTTAAGGGCAATTTGTCACAGACAGGACTGTCA
TTTGAGGGTGATTTGTCACACTGAAAGGGCAATTTGTCACAACACCTTCTCTAGAACCAGCATGGATAAA
GGCCTACAAGGCGCTCTAAAAAAGAAGATCTAAAAACTATAAAAAAAATAATTATAAAAATATCCCCGTG
GATAAGTGGATAACCCCAAGGGAAGTTTTTTCAGGCATCGTGTGTAAGCAGAATATATAAGTGCTGTTCC
CTGGTGCTTCCTCGCTCACTCGACCGGGAGGGTTCGAGAAGGGGGGGCACCCCCCTTCGGCGTGCGCGGT
CACGCGCACAGGGCGCAGCCCTGGTTAAAAACAAGGTTTATAAATATTGGTTTAAAAGCAGGTTAAAAGA
CAGGTTAGCGGTGGCCGAAAAACGGGCGGAAACCCTTGCAAATGCTGGATTTTCTGCCTGTGGACAGCCC
CTCAAATGTCAATAGGTGCGCCCCTCATCTGTCAGCACTCTGCCCCTCAAGTGTCAAGGATCGCGCCCCT
CATCTGTCAGTAGTCGCGCCCCTCAAGTGTCAATACCGCAGGGCACTTATCCCCAGGCTTGTCCACATCA
TCTGTGGGAAACTCGCGTAAAATCAGGCGTTTTCGCCGATTTGCGAGGCTGGCCAGCTCCACGTCGCCGG
CCGAAATCGAGCCTGCCCCTCATCTGTCAACGCCGCGCCGGGTGAGTCGGCCCCTCAAGTGTCAACGTCC
GCCCCTCATCTGTCAGTGAGGGCCAAGTTTTCCGCGAGGTATCCACAACGCCGGCGGCCGGCCGCGGTGT
CTCGCACACGGCTTCGACGGCGTTTCTGGCGCGTTTGCAGGGCCATAGACGGCCGCCAGCCCAGCGGCGA
GGGCAACCAGCCGAGGGCTTCGCCCTGTCGCTCGACTGCGGCGAGCACTACTGGCTGTAAAAGGACAGAC
CACATCATGGTTCTGTGTTCATTAGGTTGTTCTGTCCATTGCTGACATAATCCGCTCCACTTCAACGTAA
CACCGCACGAAGATTTCTATTGTTCCTGAAGGCATATTCAAATCGTTTTCGTTACCGCTTGCTGGCATCA
TGACAGAACACTACTTCCTATAAACGCTACACAGGCTCCTGAGATTAATAATGCGGATCTCTACGATAAT
GGGAGATTTTCCCGACTGTTTCGTTCGCTTCTCAGTGGATAACAGCCAGCTTCTCTGTTTAACAGACAAA
AACAGCATATCCACTCAGTTCCACATTTCCATATAAAGGCCAAGGCATTTATTCTCAGGATAATTGTTTC
AGCATCGCAACCGCATCAGACTCCGGCATCGCAAACTGCACCCGGTGCCGGGCAGCCACATCCAGCGCAA
AAACCTTCGTGTAGACTTCCGTTGAACTGATGGACTTATGTCCCATCAGGCTTTGCAGAACTTTCAGCGG
TATACCGGCATACAGCATGTGCATCGCATAGGAATGGCGGAACGTATGTGGTGTGACCGGAACAGAGAAC
GTCACACCGTCAGCAGCAGCGGCGGCAACCGCCTCCCCAATCCAGGTCCTGACCGTTCTGTCCGTCACTT
CCCAGATCCGCGCTTTCTCTGTCCTTCCTGTGCGACGGTTACGCCGCTCCATGAGCTTATCGCGAATAAA
TACCTGTGACGGAAGATCACTTCGCAGAATAAATAAATCCTGGTGTCCCTGTTGATACCGGGAAGCCCTG
GGCCAACTTTTGGCGAAAATGAGACGTTGATCGGCACGTAAGAGGTTCCAACTTTCACCATAATGAAATA
AGATCACTACCGGGCGTATTTTTTGAGTTATCGAGATTTTCAGGAGCTAAGGAAGCTAAAATGGAGAAAA
AAATCACTGGATATACCACCGTTGATATATCCCAATGGCATCGTAAAGAACATTTTGAGGCATTTCAGTC
AGTTGCTCAATGTACCTATAACCAGACCGTTCAGCTGGATATTACGGCCTTTTTAAAGACCGTAAAGAAA
AATAAGCACAAGTTTTATCCGGCCTTTATTCACATTCTTGCCCGCCTGATGAATGCTCATCCGGAATTTC
GTATGGCAATGAAAGACGGTGAGCTGGTGATATGGGATAGTGTTCACCCTTGTTACACCGTTTTCCATGA
GCAAACTGAAACGTTTTCATCGCTCTGGAGTGAATACCACGACGATTTCCGGCAGTTTCTACACATATAT
TCGCAAGATGTGGCGTGTTACGGTGAAAACCTGGCCTATTTCCCTAAAGGGTTTATTGAGAATATGTTTT
TCGTCTCAGCCAATCCCTGGGTGAGTTTCACCAGTTTTGATTTAAACGTGGCCAATATGGACAACTTCTT
CGCCCCCGTTTTCACGATGGGCAAATATTATACGCAAGGCGACAAGGTGCTGATGCCGCTGGCGATTCAG
GTTCATCATGCCGTTTGTGATGGCTTCCATGTCGGCAGAATGCTTAATGAATTACAACAGTACTGCGATG
AGTGGCAGGGCGGGGCGTAATTTTTTTAAGGCAGTTATTGGTGCCCTTAAACGCCTGGTTGCTACGCCTG
AATAAGTGATAATAAGCGGATGAATGGCAGAAATTCGATGATAAGCTGTCAAACATGAGAATTGGTCTCG
ACGAGTATGCTTGGATTCTCACCAATAAAAAACGCCCGGCGGCAACCGAGCGTTCTGAACAAATCCAGAT
GGAGTTCTGAGGTCATTACTGGATCTATCAACAGGAGTCCAAGCGACGTCTGTGCAAGTACTACTGTTCT
GCAGTCACTTGAATTCGATACCCAGCTGTTATTTGTATAGTTCATCCATGCCATGTGTAATCCCAGCAGC
GGTTACAAACTCAAGAAGGACCATGTGGTCTCTCTTTTCGTTGGGATCTTTCGAAAGGGCAGATTGTGTG
GACAGGTAATGGTTGTCTGGTAAAAGGACAGGGCCATCGCCAATCGGAGTATTTTGTTGATAATGGTCTG
CTAGTTGAACGCTTCCATCTTCAATGTTGTGTCTAATTTTGAAGTTAACTTTGATTCCATTCTTTTGTTT
GTCTGCCATGATGTATACATTGTGTGAGTTATAGTTGTATTCCAATTTGTGTCCAAGAATGTTTCCATCT
TCTTTAAAATCAATACCTTTTAACTCGATTCTATTAACAAGGGTATCACCTTCAAACTTGACTTCAGCAC
GTGTCTTGTAGTTCCCGTCATCTTTGAAAAATATAGTTCTTTCCTGTACGTAACCTTCGGGCATGGCACT
CTTGAAAAAGTCATGCTGTTTCATGTGATCTGGGTATCTCGCAAAGCATTGAACACCATAACCGAAAGTA
GTGACAAGTGTTGGCCACGGAACAGGTAGTTTTCCAGTAGTGCAAATAAATTTAAGGGTAAGTTTTCCGT
ATGTTGCATCACCTTCACCCTCTCCACTGACAGAAAATTTGTGCCCATTAACATCACCATCTAATTCAAC
AAGAATTGGGACAACTCCAGTGAAAAGTTCTTCTCCTTTACGCATATTATACCTCCTTAATTTAGTGTCA
TCTACAACTGGCATGATTTTATTCATTGTTTAAATACCTCCGAGGCAGAAATTACGTCATCAGACGTCGC
TAATCCATGACTTTACGTTGTTTTACACCCCCTGACGCATGTTTGCAGCCTGAATCGTAAACTCTCTATC
GTTGAATCGCGACAGAAAGATTTTGGGAGCAAATGCCTAGGGACCGTCTCGAGAGAATCAATATTAATCC
AACGCGTGGCATCAAATAAAACGAAAGGCTCAGTCGAAAGACTGGGCCTTTCGTTTTATCTGTTGTTTGT
CGGTGAACGCTCTCCTGAGTAGGACAAATCCGCCGCCCTAGACTTAGGCGTTCGGCTGCGGCGAGCGGTA
TCAGCTCACTCAAAGAAGTGGGGCCCAGAGAGAATATTCAGGCCAGTTATGCTTTCTGGCCTGTAACAAA
GGACATTAAGTAAAGACAGATAAACGTAGACTAAAACGTGGTCGCATCAGGGTGCTGGCTTTTCAAGTTC
CTTAAGAATGGCCTCAATTTTCTCTATACACTCAGTTGGAACACGGGACCTGTCCAGGTTAAGCACCATT
TTATCGCCCTTATACAATACTGTCGCTCCAGGAGCAAACTGATGTCGTGAGCTTAAACTAGTTCTTGATG
CAGATGACGTTTTAAGCACAGAAGTTAAAAGAGTGATAACTTCTTCAGCTTCAAATATCACCCCAGCTTT
TTTCTGCTCATGAAGGTTAGATGCCTGCTGCTTAAGTAATTCCTCTTTATCTGTAAAGGCTTTTTGAAGT
GCATCACCTGACCGGGCAGATAGTTCACCGGGGTGAGAAAAAAGAGCAACAACTGATTTAGGCAATTTGG
CGGTGTTGATACAGCGGGTAATAATCTTACGTGAAATATTTTCCGCATCAGCCAGCGCAGAAATATTTCC
AGCAAATTCATTCTGCAATCGGCTTGCATAACGCTGACCACGTTCATAAGCACTTGTTGGGCGATAATCG
TTACCCAATCTGGATAATGCAGCCATCTGCTCATCATCCAGCTCGCCAACCAGAACACGATAATCACTTT
CGGTAAGTGCAGCAGCTTTACGACGGCGACTCCCATCGGCAATTTCTATGACACCAGATACTCTTCGACC
GAACGCCGGTGTCTGTTGACCAGTCAGTAGAAAAGAAGGGATGAGATCATCCAGTGCGTCCTCAGTAAGC
AGCTCCTGGTCACGTTCATTACCTGACCATACCCGAGAGGTCTTCTCAACACTATCACCCCGGAGCACTT
CAAGAGTAAACTTCACATCCCGACCACATACAGGCAAAGTAATGGCATTACCGCGAGCCATTACTCCTAC
GCGCGCAATTAACGAATCCACCATCGGGGCAGCTGGTGTCGATAACGAAGTATCTTCAACCGGTTGAGTA
TTGAGCGTATGTTTTGGAATAACAGGCGCACGCTTCATTATCTAATCTCCCAGCGTGGTTTAATCAGACG
ATCGAAAATTTCATTGCAGACAGGTTCCCAAATAGAAAGAGCATTTCTCCAGGCACCAGTTGAAGAGCGT
TGATCAATGGCCTGTTCAAAAACAGTTCTCATCCGGATCTGACCTTTACCAACTTCATCCGTTTCACGTA
CAACATTTTTTAGAACCATGCTTCCCCAGGCATCCCGAATTTGCTCCTCCATCCACGGGGACTGAGAGCC
ATTACTATTGCTGTATTTGGTAAGCAAAATACGTACATCAGGCTCGAACCCTTTAAGATCAACGTTCTTG
AGCAGATCACGAAGCATATCGAAAAACTGCAGTGCGGAGGTGTAGTCAAACAACTCAGCAGGCGTGGGAA
CAATCAGCACATCAGCAGCACATACGACATTAATCGTGCCGATACCCAGGTTAGGCGCGCTGTCAATAAC
TATGACATCATAGTCATGAGCAACAGTTTCAATGGCCAGTCGGAGCATCAGGTGTGGATCGGTGGGCAGT
TTACCTTCATCAAATTTGCCCATTAACTCAGTTTCAATACGGTGCAGAGCCAGACAGGAAGGAATAATGT
CAAGCCCCGGCCAGCAAGTGGGCTTTATTGCATAAGTGACATCGTCCTTTTCCCCAAGATAGAAAGGCAG
GAGAGTGTCTTCTGCATGAATATGAAGATCTGGTACC
